LOCUS       Exported 6287 bp ds-DNA circular SYN 12-MAY-2021
DEFINITION  Expression of your protein of interest in fusion with MBP at the
            N-terminus (cleavable by TEV). The maltose binding protein tag
            allows convenient purification of proteins (PMID: 22442034,
            19935684)..
ACCESSION   .
VERSION     .
KEYWORDS    pKK-MBP-TEV
SOURCE      synthetic DNA construct
  ORGANISM  synthetic DNA construct
REFERENCE   1 (bases 1 to 6287)
  AUTHORS   Szczesny RJ, Kowalska K, Klosowska-Kosicka K, Chlebowski A, Owczarek
            EP, Warkocki Z, Kulinski TM, Adamska D, Affek K, Jedroszkowiak A,
            Kotrys AV, Tomecki R, Krawczyk PS, Borowski LS, Dziembowski A
  TITLE     Versatile approach for functional analysis of human proteins and
            efficient stable cell line generation using FLP-mediated
            recombination system.
  JOURNAL   PLoS One. 2018 Mar 28;13(3):e0194887. doi:
            10.1371/journal.pone.0194887. eCollection 2018.
  PUBMED    29590189
REFERENCE   2 (bases 1 to 6287)
  AUTHORS   .
  TITLE     Direct Submission
  JOURNAL   Exported May 12, 2021 from SnapGene Server 1.1.58
            http://www.snapgene.com
FEATURES             Location/Qualifiers
     source          1..6287
                     /organism="synthetic DNA construct"
                     /mol_type="other DNA"
     primer_bind     complement(32..51)
                     /label=pRS-marker
                     /note="pRS vectors, use to sequence yeast selectable
                     marker"
     enhancer        223..602
                     /label=CMV enhancer
                     /note="human cytomegalovirus immediate early enhancer"
     promoter        603..806
                     /label=CMV promoter
                     /note="human cytomegalovirus (CMV) immediate early
                     promoter"
     primer_bind     757..777
                     /label=CMV-F
                     /note="Human CMV immediate early promoter, forward primer"
     protein_bind    808..826
                     /gene="tetO"
                     /label=tet operator
                     /bound_moiety="tetracycline repressor TetR"
                     /note="bacterial operator O2 for the tetR and tetA genes"
     protein_bind    829..847
                     /gene="tetO"
                     /label=tet operator
                     /bound_moiety="tetracycline repressor TetR"
                     /note="bacterial operator O2 for the tetR and tetA genes"
     primer_bind     857..881
                     /label=LNCX
                     /note="Human CMV promoter, forward primer"
     CDS             978..2078
                     /codon_start=1
                     /gene="malE (mutated)"
                     /product="maltose binding protein from E. coli"
                     /label=MBP
                     /note="This version of the gene does not encode a signal
                     sequence, so MBP will remain in the cytosol."
                     /translation="MKTEEGKLVIWINGDKGYNGLAEVGKKFEKDTGIKVTVEHPDKLE
                     EKFPQVAATGDGPDIIFWAHDRFGGYAQSGLLAEITPDKAFQDKLYPFTWDAVRYNGKL
                     IAYPIAVEALSLIYNKDLLPNPPKTWEEIPALDKELKAKGKSALMFNLQEPYFTWPLIA
                     ADGGYAFKYENGKYDIKDVGVDNAGAKAGLTFLVDLIKNKHMNADTDYSIAEAAFNKGE
                     TAMTINGPWAWSNIDTSKVNYGVTVLPTFKGQPSKPFVGVLSAGINAASPNKELAKEFL
                     ENYLLTDEGLEAVNKDKPLGAVALKSYEEELAKDPRIAATMENAQKGEIMPNIPQMSAF
                     WYAVRTAVINAASGRQTVDEALKDAQT"
     regulatory      1935..1944
                     /regulatory_class="other"
                     /note="vertebrate consensus sequence for strong initiation
                     of translation (Kozak, 1987)"
     primer_bind     2052..2075
                     /label=MBP-F
                     /note="Maltose binding protein, forward primer"
     CDS             2085..2105
                     /codon_start=1
                     /product="tobacco etch virus (TEV) protease recognition and
                     cleavage site"
                     /label=TEV site
                     /translation="ENLYFQG"
     CDS             2146..2166
                     /codon_start=1
                     /product="tobacco etch virus (TEV) protease recognition and
                     cleavage site"
                     /label=TEV site
                     /translation="ENLYFQG"
     primer_bind     complement(2227..2244)
                     /label=BGH-rev
                     /note="Bovine growth hormone terminator, reverse primer.
                     Also called BGH reverse"
     polyA_signal    2233..2457
                     /label=bGH poly(A) signal
                     /note="bovine growth hormone polyadenylation signal"
     primer_bind     complement(2590..2609)
                     /label=F1ori-R
                     /note="F1 origin, reverse primer"
     protein_bind    2741..2788
                     /label=FRT
                     /bound_moiety="FLP recombinase from the Saccharomyces
                     cerevisiae 2u plasmid"
                     /note="FLP-mediated recombination occurs in the 8-bp core
                     sequence TCTAGAAA (Turan and Bode, 2011)."
     CDS             2796..3818
                     /codon_start=1
                     /gene="aph(4)-Ia"
                     /product="aminoglycoside phosphotransferase from E. coli"
                     /label=HygR
                     /note="confers resistance to hygromycin"
                     /translation="KKPELTATSVEKFLIEKFDSVSDLMQLSEGEESRAFSFDVGGRGY
                     VLRVNSCADGFYKDRYVYRHFASAALPIPEVLDIGEFSESLTYCISRRAQGVTLQDLPE
                     TELPAVLQPVAEAMDAIAAADLSQTSGFGPFGPQGIGQYTTWRDFICAIADPHVYHWQT
                     VMDDTVSASVAQALDELMLWAEDCPEVRHLVHADFGSNNVLTDNGRITAVIDWSEAMFG
                     DSQYEVANIFFWRPWLACMEQQTRYFERRHPELAGSPRLRAYMLRIGLDQLYQSLVDGN
                     FDDAAWAQGRCDAIVRSGAGTVGRTQIARRSAAVWTDGCVEVLADSGNRRPSTRPRAKE
                     "
     polyA_signal    3948..4069
                     /label=SV40 poly(A) signal
                     /note="SV40 polyadenylation signal"
     primer_bind     complement(3985..4004)
                     /label=SV40pA-R
                     /note="SV40 polyA, reverse primer"
     primer_bind     4039..4058
                     /label=EBV-rev
                     /note="SV40 polyA terminator, reverse primer"
     primer_bind     complement(4118..4134)
                     /label=M13 rev
                     /note="common sequencing primer, one of multiple similar
                     variants"
     primer_bind     complement(4118..4134)
                     /label=M13 Reverse
                     /note="In lacZ gene. Also called M13-rev"
     primer_bind     complement(4131..4153)
                     /label=M13/pUC Reverse
                     /note="In lacZ gene"
     protein_bind    4142..4158
                     /label=lac operator
                     /bound_moiety="lac repressor encoded by lacI"
                     /note="The lac repressor binds to the lac operator to
                     inhibit transcription in E. coli. This inhibition can be
                     relieved by adding lactose or
                     isopropyl-beta-D-thiogalactopyranoside (IPTG)."
     promoter        complement(4166..4196)
                     /label=lac promoter
                     /note="promoter for the E. coli lac operon"
     protein_bind    4211..4232
                     /label=CAP binding site
                     /bound_moiety="E. coli catabolite activator protein"
                     /note="CAP binding activates transcription in the presence
                     of cAMP."
     primer_bind     complement(4349..4366)
                     /label=L4440
                     /note="L4440 vector, forward primer"
     rep_origin      complement(4520..5108)
                     /direction=LEFT
                     /label=ori
                     /note="high-copy-number ColE1/pMB1/pBR322/pUC origin of
                     replication"
     primer_bind     complement(4600..4619)
                     /label=pBR322ori-F
                     /note="pBR322 origin, forward primer"
     CDS             complement(5279..6139)
                     /codon_start=1
                     /gene="bla"
                     /product="beta-lactamase"
                     /label=AmpR
                     /note="confers resistance to ampicillin, carbenicillin, and
                     related antibiotics"
                     /translation="MSIQHFRVALIPFFAAFCLPVFAHPETLVKVKDAEDQLGARVGYI
                     ELDLNSGKILESFRPEERFPMMSTFKVLLCGAVLSRIDAGQEQLGRRIHYSQNDLVEYS
                     PVTEKHLTDGMTVRELCSAAITMSDNTAANLLLTTIGGPKELTAFLHNMGDHVTRLDRW
                     EPELNEAIPNDERDTTMPVAMATTLRKLLTGELLTLASRQQLIDWMEADKVAGPLLRSA
                     LPAGWFIADKSGAGERGSRGIIAALGPDGKPSRIVVIYTTGSQATMDERNRQIAEIGAS
                     LIKHW"
     primer_bind     5902..5921
                     /label=Amp-R
                     /note="Ampicillin resistance gene, reverse primer"
     promoter        complement(6140..6244)
                     /gene="bla"
                     /label=AmpR promoter
ORIGIN
        1 gatctcccga tcccctatgg tgcactctca gtacaatctg ctctgatgcc gcatagttaa
       61 gccagtatct gctccctgct tgtgtgttgg aggtcgctga gtagtgcgcg agcaaaattt
      121 aagctacaac aaggcaaggc ttgaccgaca attgcatgaa gaatctgctt agggttaggc
      181 gttttgcgct gcttcgcgat gtacgggcca gatatacgcg ttgacattga ttattgacta
      241 gttattaata gtaatcaatt acggggtcat tagttcatag cccatatatg gagttccgcg
      301 ttacataact tacggtaaat ggcccgcctg gctgaccgcc caacgacccc cgcccattga
      361 cgtcaataat gacgtatgtt cccatagtaa cgccaatagg gactttccat tgacgtcaat
      421 gggtggagta tttacggtaa actgcccact tggcagtaca tcaagtgtat catatgccaa
      481 gtacgccccc tattgacgtc aatgacggta aatggcccgc ctggcattat gcccagtaca
      541 tgaccttatg ggactttcct acttggcagt acatctacgt attagtcatc gctattacca
      601 tggtgatgcg gttttggcag tacatcaatg ggcgtggata gcggtttgac tcacggggat
      661 ttccaagtct ccaccccatt gacgtcaatg ggagtttgtt ttggcaccaa aatcaacggg
      721 actttccaaa atgtcgtaac aactccgccc cattgacgca aatgggcggt aggcgtgtac
      781 ggtgggaggt ctatataagc agagctctcc ctatcagtga tagagatctc cctatcagtg
      841 atagagatcg tcgacgagct cgtttagtga accgtcagat cgcctggaga cgccatccac
      901 gctgttttga cctccataga agacaccggg accgatccag cctccggact ctggcgttta
      961 aacttaagct tggtaccatg aaaactgaag aaggtaaact ggtaatctgg attaacggcg
     1021 ataaaggcta taacggtctc gctgaagtcg gtaagaaatt cgagaaagat accggaatta
     1081 aagtcaccgt tgagcatccg gataaactgg aagagaaatt cccacaggtt gcggcaactg
     1141 gcgatggccc tgacattatc ttctgggcac acgaccgctt tggtggctac gctcaatctg
     1201 gcctgttggc tgaaatcacc ccggacaaag cgttccagga caagctgtat ccgtttacct
     1261 gggatgccgt acgttacaac ggcaagctga ttgcttaccc gatcgctgtt gaagcgttat
     1321 cgctgattta taacaaagat ctgctgccga acccgccaaa aacctgggaa gagatcccgg
     1381 cgctggataa agaactgaaa gcgaaaggta agagcgcgct gatgttcaac ctgcaagaac
     1441 cgtacttcac ctggccgctg attgctgctg acgggggtta tgcgttcaag tatgaaaacg
     1501 gcaagtacga cattaaagac gtgggcgtgg ataacgctgg cgcgaaagcg ggtctgacct
     1561 tcctggttga cctgattaaa aacaaacaca tgaatgcaga caccgattac tccatcgcag
     1621 aagctgcctt taataaaggc gaaacagcga tgaccatcaa cggcccgtgg gcatggtcca
     1681 acatcgacac cagcaaagtg aattatggtg taacggtact gccgaccttc aagggtcaac
     1741 catccaaacc gttcgttggc gtgctgagcg caggtattaa cgccgccagt ccgaacaaag
     1801 agctggcgaa agagttcctc gaaaactatc tgctgactga tgaaggtctg gaagcggtta
     1861 ataaagacaa accgctgggt gccgtagcgc tgaagtctta cgaggaagag ttggcgaaag
     1921 atccacgtat tgccgccacc atggaaaacg cccagaaagg tgaaatcatg ccgaacatcc
     1981 cgcagatgtc cgctttctgg tatgccgtgc gtactgcggt gatcaacgcc gccagcggtc
     2041 gtcagactgt cgatgaagcc ctgaaagacg cgcagactgg atccgaaaac ctgtacttcc
     2101 aaggaaccgg tggtcacctg tacaatcgat cctgcaggag ctagcgagaa tttgtatttt
     2161 cagggtgata tccagcacag tggcggccgc tcgagtctag agggcccgtt taaacccgct
     2221 gatcagcctc gactgtgcct tctagttgcc agccatctgt tgtttgcccc tcccccgtgc
     2281 cttccttgac cctggaaggt gccactccca ctgtcctttc ctaataaaat gaggaaattg
     2341 catcgcattg tctgagtagg tgtcattcta ttctgggggg tggggtgggg caggacagca
     2401 agggggagga ttgggaagac aatagcaggc atgctgggga tgcggtgggc tctatggctt
     2461 ctgaggcgga aagaaccagc tggggctcta gggggtatcc ccnnnnnnnn nnnnnnnnnn
     2521 nnnnnnnnnn nnnnnnnnnn nnnnnnnnnn nnnnnnnnnn nnnnnnnnnn nnnnnnnnnn
     2581 nnnnnnnnnn nnnnnnnnnn nnnnnnnnnn nnnnnnnnnn nnnnnncnnn nnnnnnnnnn
     2641 nnnnnnnnnn nnnnnnnnnn nnnnnnnnnn nnnnnnnnnn nnnnnnnnnn nnnnnnnnnn
     2701 nnnnnnnnnn nnnnnnnnag ggtgatggtt cacgtaccta gaagttccta ttccgaagtt
     2761 cctattctct agaaagtata ggaacttcct tggccaaaaa gcctgaactc accgcgacgt
     2821 ctgtcgagaa gtttctgatc gaaaagttcg acagcgtctc cgacctgatg cagctctcgg
     2881 agggcgaaga atctcgtgct ttcagcttcg atgtaggagg gcgtggatat gtcctgcggg
     2941 taaatagctg cgccgatggt ttctacaaag atcgttatgt ttatcggcac tttgcatcgg
     3001 ccgcgctccc gattccggaa gtgcttgaca ttggggaatt cagcgagagc ctgacctatt
     3061 gcatctcccg ccgtgcacag ggtgtcacgt tgcaagacct gcctgaaacc gaactgcccg
     3121 ctgttctgca gccggtcgcg gaggccatgg atgcgatcgc tgcggccgat cttagccaga
     3181 cgagcgggtt cggcccattc ggaccgcaag gaatcggtca atacactaca tggcgtgatt
     3241 tcatatgcgc gattgctgat ccccatgtgt atcactggca aactgtgatg gacgacaccg
     3301 tcagtgcgtc cgtcgcgcag gctctcgatg agctgatgct ttgggccgag gactgccccg
     3361 aagtccggca cctcgtgcac gcggatttcg gctccaacaa tgtcctgacg gacaatggcc
     3421 gcataacagc ggtcattgac tggagcgagg cgatgttcgg ggattcccaa tacgaggtcg
     3481 ccaacatctt cttctggagg ccgtggttgg cttgtatgga gcagcagacg cgctacttcg
     3541 agcggaggca tccggagctt gcaggatcgc cgcggctccg ggcgtatatg ctccgcattg
     3601 gtcttgacca actctatcag agcttggttg acggcaattt cgatgatgca gcttgggcgc
     3661 agggtcgatg cgacgcaatc gtccgatccg gagccgggac tgtcgggcgt acacaaatcg
     3721 cccgcagaag cgcggccgtc tggaccgatg gctgtgtaga agtactcgcc gatagtggaa
     3781 accgacgccc cagcactcgt ccgagggcaa aggaatagca cgtactacga gatttcgatt
     3841 ccaccgccgc cttctatgaa aggttgggct tcggaatcgt tttccgggac gccggctgga
     3901 tgatcctcca gcgcggggat ctcatgctgg agttcttcgc ccaccccaac ttgtttattg
     3961 cagcttataa tggttacaaa taaagcaata gcatcacaaa tttcacaaat aaagcatttt
     4021 tttcactgca ttctagttgt ggtttgtcca aactcatcaa tgtatcttat catgtctgta
     4081 taccgtcgac ctctagctag agcttggcgt aatcatggtc atagctgttt cctgtgtgaa
     4141 attgttatcc gctcacaatt ccacacaaca tacgagccgg aagcataaag tgtaaagcct
     4201 ggggtgccta atgagtgagc taactcacat taattgcgtt gcgctcactg cccgctttcc
     4261 agtcgggaaa cctgtcgtgc cagctgcatt aatgaatcgg ccaacgcgcg gggagaggcg
     4321 gtttgcgtat tgggcgctct tccgcttcct cgctcactga ctcgctgcgc tcggtcgttc
     4381 ggctgcggcg agcggtatca gctcactcaa aggcggtaat acggttatcc acagaatcag
     4441 gggataacgc aggaaagaac atgtgagcaa aaggccagca aaaggccagg aaccgtaaaa
     4501 aggccgcgtt gctggcgttt ttccataggc tccgcccccc tgacgagcat cacaaaaatc
     4561 gacgctcaag tcagaggtgg cgaaacccga caggactata aagataccag gcgtttcccc
     4621 ctggaagctc cctcgtgcgc tctcctgttc cgaccctgcc gcttaccgga tacctgtccg
     4681 cctttctccc ttcgggaagc gtggcgcttt ctcatagctc acgctgtagg tatctcagtt
     4741 cggtgtaggt cgttcgctcc aagctgggct gtgtgcacga accccccgtt cagcccgacc
     4801 gctgcgcctt atccggtaac tatcgtcttg agtccaaccc ggtaagacac gacttatcgc
     4861 cactggcagc agccactggt aacaggatta gcagagcgag gtatgtaggc ggtgctacag
     4921 agttcttgaa gtggtggcct aactacggct acactagaag aacagtattt ggtatctgcg
     4981 ctctgctgaa gccagttacc ttcggaaaaa gagttggtag ctcttgatcc ggcaaacaaa
     5041 ccaccgctgg tagcggtggt ttttttgttt gcaagcagca gattacgcgc agaaaaaaag
     5101 gatctcaaga agatcctttg atcttttcta cggggtctga cgctcagtgg aacgaaaact
     5161 cacgttaagg gattttggtc atgagattat caaaaaggat cttcacctag atccttttaa
     5221 attaaaaatg aagttttaaa tcaatctaaa gtatatatga gtaaacttgg tctgacagtt
     5281 accaatgctt aatcagtgag gcacctatct cagcgatctg tctatttcgt tcatccatag
     5341 ttgcctgact ccccgtcgtg tagataacta cgatacggga gggcttacca tctggcccca
     5401 gtgctgcaat gataccgcga gacccacgct caccggctcc agatttatca gcaataaacc
     5461 agccagccgg aagggccgag cgcagaagtg gtcctgcaac tttatccgcc tccatccagt
     5521 ctattaattg ttgccgggaa gctagagtaa gtagttcgcc agttaatagt ttgcgcaacg
     5581 ttgttgccat tgctacaggc atcgtggtgt cacgctcgtc gtttggtatg gcttcattca
     5641 gctccggttc ccaacgatca aggcgagtta catgatcccc catgttgtgc aaaaaagcgg
     5701 ttagctcctt cggtcctccg atcgttgtca gaagtaagtt ggccgcagtg ttatcactca
     5761 tggttatggc agcactgcat aattctctta ctgtcatgcc atccgtaaga tgcttttctg
     5821 tgactggtga gtactcaacc aagtcattct gagaatagtg tatgcggcga ccgagttgct
     5881 cttgcccggc gtcaatacgg gataataccg cgccacatag cagaacttta aaagtgctca
     5941 tcattggaaa acgttcttcg gggcgaaaac tctcaaggat cttaccgctg ttgagatcca
     6001 gttcgatgta acccactcgt gcacccaact gatcttcagc atcttttact ttcaccagcg
     6061 tttctgggtg agcaaaaaca ggaaggcaaa atgccgcaaa aaagggaata agggcgacac
     6121 ggaaatgttg aatactcata ctcttccttt ttcaatatta ttgaagcatt tatcagggtt
     6181 attgtctcat gagcggatac atatttgaat gtatttagaa aaataaacaa ataggggttc
     6241 cgcgcacatt tccccgaaaa gtgccacctg acgtcgacgg atcggga
//
