[The description below was written by a language model from this plasmid's Addgene catalogue record and the feature table of its GenBank file.]
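Description:
pKK-MBP-TEV is an empty mammalian expression backbone of 6,287 bp, derived from Invitrogen's pcDNA5/FRT/TO and belonging to the pKK vector family. It is maintained in E. coli as a high-copy plasmid through a ColE1/pUC-type origin and is selected with ampicillin via the beta-lactamase gene and its own promoter. No gene of interest is present. The user's coding sequence is inserted at a cloning site optimized for sequence- and ligation-independent cloning (SLIC), although conventional restriction and ligation cloning is also possible. The same small set of universal PCR primers allows a given insert to be moved into any member of the family.

The expression cassette consists of the human CMV immediate-early enhancer and promoter followed by two tet operator (O2) sites, so transcription is repressed where TetR is expressed and induced by tetracycline. Downstream lies a signal-sequence-less E. coli maltose binding protein (malE) coding sequence, which therefore stays cytosolic. The feature table annotates two TEV protease recognition sites after it, and the cassette ends with the bovine growth hormone polyadenylation signal. A cloned protein is thus produced as an N-terminal MBP fusion that can be affinity purified and then released from the tag by TEV cleavage.

An FRT site sits immediately upstream of a hygromycin resistance coding sequence with an SV40 poly(A) signal, and no promoter is annotated for this gene. In the Flp-In system, FLP-mediated recombination into a genomic FRT site in the host cell line activates the marker, allowing hygromycin selection of stable, single-site integrants with inducible expression of the fusion protein.
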