Addgene plasmid #105771: pKK-MBP-TEV
Purpose: (Empty Backbone) Expression of your protein of interest in fusion with MBP at the N-terminus (cleavable by TEV). The maltose binding protein tag allows convenient purification of proteins (PMID: 22442034, 19935684).
Depositing lab: Andrzej Dziembowski. Depositing organization: Polish Academy of Sciences, Institute of Biochemistry and Biophysics. Publication: Versatile approach for functional analysis of human proteins and efficient stable cell line generation using FLP-mediated recombination system. Szczesny RJ, Kowalska K, Klosowska-Kosicka K, Chlebowski A, Owczarek EP, Warkocki Z, Kulinski TM, Adamska D, Affek K, Jedroszkowiak A, Kotrys AV, Tomecki R, Krawczyk PS, Borowski LS, Dziembowski A. PLoS One. 2018 Mar 28;13(3):e0194887. doi: 10.1371/journal.pone.0194887. eCollection 2018. PubMed 29590189.
Backbone
  Vector backbone: pcDNA5/FRT/TO
  Backbone manufacturer: Invitrogen
  Vector type: Mammalian Expression ; Flp-In competent
  Selectable markers: Hygromycin
  Tag / fusion protein: MBP-TEV (N terminal on backbone)
Growth in bacteria
  Bacterial resistance: Ampicillin, 100 μg/mL
  Growth temperature: 37°C
  Growth strain: DH5alpha
  Copy number: High Copy
Gene/Insert
  Gene/Insert name: None
  Tag / fusion protein: MBP-TEV (N terminal on backbone)
Terms and licenses: Academic/Nonprofit Terms; Industry Terms: Not Available to Industry
Depositor comments: This vector is a member of the pKK vector family. Its cloning site was optimized for the SLIC approach, however, a traditional restriction and ligation based approach is also possible (see Szczesny RJ et al. for detailed protocols; bioRxiv, doi: https://doi.org/10.1101/160101) This vector is a derivate of the pcDNA5/FRT/TO plasmid (Invitrogen) and is suitable for stable cell line generation using the Flp-In system. Transcription of the gene of interest is driven by a tetracycline responsive CMV promoter. A given coding sequence can be cloned into all pKK vectors using just three universal PCR primers and a ligation-independent DNA cloning method.
How to cite: pKK-MBP-TEV was a gift from Andrzej Dziembowski (Addgene plasmid # 105771 ; http://n2t.net/addgene:105771 ; RRID:Addgene_105771)
